>Addgene plasmid #119106 | SNX27-PX (156-265) | addgene full sequence | sequence record 276172 | Addgene NGS Result
TTGACAATTAATCATCGGCTCGTATAATGTGTGGAATTGTGAGCGGATAACAATTTCACACAGGAAACAG
TATTCATGTCCCCTATACTAGGTTATTGGAAAATTAAGGGCCTTGTGCAACCCACTCGACTTCTTTTGGA
ATATCTTGAAGAAAAATATGAAGAGCATTTGTATGAGCGCGATGAAGGTGATAAATGGCGAAACAAAAAG
TTTGAATTGGGTTTGGAGTTTCCCAATCTTCCTTATTATATTGATGGTGATGTTAAATTAACACAGTCTA
TGGCCATCATACGTTATATAGCTGACAAGCACAACATGTTGGGTGGTTGTCCAAAAGAGCGTGCAGAGAT
TTCAATGCTTGAAGGAGCGGTTTTGGATATTAGATACGGTGTTTCGAGAATTGCATATAGTAAAGACTTT
GAAACTCTCAAAGTTGATTTTCTTAGCAAGCTACCTGAAATGCTGAAAATGTTCGAAGATCGTTTATGTC
ATAAAACATATTTAAATGGTGATCATGTAACCCATCCTGACTTCATGTTGTATGACGCTCTTGATGTTGT
TTTATACATGGACCCAATGTGCCTGGATGCGTTCCCAAAATTAGTTTGTTTTAAAAAACGTATTGAAGCT
ATCCCACAAATTGATAAGTACTTGAAATCCAGCAAGTATATAGCATGGCCTTTGCAGGGCTGGCAAGCCA
CGTTTGGTGGTGGCGACCATCCTCCAAAATCGGATCTGGTTCCGCGTGGATCCGACTACACCGAGAAGCA
GGCGGTGCCGATCAGCGTTCCGCGTTATAAGCACGTGGAGCAAAACGGTGAAAAGTTCGTGGTTTACAAC
GTTTACATGGCGGGCCGTCAGCTGTGCAGCAAGCGTTACCGTGAGTTCGCGATTCTGCACCAAAACCTGA
AACGTGAATTTGCGAACTTCACCTTTCCGCGTCTGCCGGGCAAGTGGCCGTTCAGCCTGAGCGAACAGCA
ACTGGACGCGCGTCGTCGTGGTCTGGAGGAATATCTGGAGAAAGTGTGCAGCATCCGTGTTATTGGCGAA
AGCGATATCATGCAGGAGTTTCTGAGCGAAAGCTAACTCGAGCGGCCGCATCGTGACTGACTGACGATCT
GCCTCGCGCGTTTCGGTGATGACGGTGAAAACCTCTGACACATGCAGCTCCCGGAGACGGTCACAGCTTG
TCTGTAAGCGGATGCCGGGAGCAGACAAGCCCGTCAGGGCGCGTCAGCGGGTGTTGGCGGGTGTCGGGGC
GCAGCCATGACCCAGTCACGTAGCGATAGCGGAGTGTATAATTCTTGAAGACGAAAGGGCCTCGTGATAC
GCCTATTTTTATAGGTTAATGTCATGATAATAATGGTTTCTTAGACGTCAGGTGGCACTTTTCGGGGAAA
TGTGCGCGGAACCCCTATTTGTTTATTTTTCTAAATACATTCAAATATGTATCCGCTCATGAGACAATAA
CCCTGATAAATGCTTCAATAATATTGAAAAAGGAAGAGTATGAGTATTCAACATTTCCGTGTCGCCCTTA
TTCCCTTTTTTGCGGCATTTTGCCTTCCTGTTTTTGCTCACCCAGAAACGCTGGTGAAAGTAAAAGATGC
TGAAGATCAGTTGGGTGCACGAGTGGGTTACATCGAACTGGATCTCAACAGCGGTAAGATCCTTGAGAGT
TTTCGCCCCGAAGAACGTTTTCCAATGATGAGCACTTTTAAAGTTCTGCTATGTGGCGCGGTATTATCCC
GTGTTGACGCCGGGCAAGAGCAACTCGGTCGCCGCATACACTATTCTCAGAATGACTTGGTTGAGTACTC
ACCAGTCACAGAAAAGCATCTTACGGATGGCATGACAGTAAGAGAATTATGCAGTGCTGCCATAACCATG
AGTGATAACACTGCGGCCAACTTACTTCTGACAACGATCGGAGGACCGAAGGAGCTAACCGCTTTTTTGC
ACAACATGGGGGATCATGTAACTCGCCTTGATCGTTGGGAACCGGAGCTGAATGAAGCCATACCAAACGA
CGAGCGTGACACCACGATGCCTGCAGCAATGGCAACAACGTTGCGCAAACTATTAACTGGCGAACTACTT
ACTCTAGCTTCCCGGCAACAATTAATAGACTGGATGGAGGCGGATAAAGTTGCAGGACCACTTCTGCGCT
CGGCCCTTCCGGCTGGCTGGTTTATTGCTGATAAATCTGGAGCCGGTGAGCGTGGGTCTCGCGGTATCAT
TGCAGCACTGGGGCCAGATGGTAAGCCCTCCCGTATCGTAGTTATCTACACGACGGGGAGTCAGGCAACT
ATGGATGAACGAAATAGACAGATCGCTGAGATAGGTGCCTCACTGATTAAGCATTGGTAACTGTCAGACC
AAGTTTACTCATATATACTTTAGATTGATTTAAAACTTCATTTTTAATTTAAAAGGATCTAGGTGAAGAT
CCTTTTTGATAATCTCATGACCAAAATCCCTTAACGTGAGTTTTCGTTCCACTGAGCGTCAGACCCCGTA
GAAAAGATCAAAGGATCTTCTTGAGATCCTTTTTTTCTGCGCGTAATCTGCTGCTTGCAAACAAAAAAAC
CACCGCTACCAGCGGTGGTTTGTTTGCCGGATCAAGAGCTACCAACTCTTTTTCCGAAGGTAACTGGCTT
CAGCAGAGCGCAGATACCAAATACTGTCCTTCTAGTGTAGCCGTAGTTAGGCCACCACTTCAAGAACTCT
GTAGCACCGCCTACATACCTCGCTCTGCTAATCCTGTTACCAGTGGCTGCTGCCAGTGGCGATAAGTCGT
GTCTTACCGGGTTGGACTCAAGACGATAGTTACCGGATAAGGCGCAGCGGTCGGGCTGAACGGGGGGTTC
GTGCACACAGCCCAGCTTGGAGCGAACGACCTACACCGAACTGAGATACCTACAGCGTGAGCTATGAGAA
AGCGCCACGCTTCCCGAAGGGAGAAAGGCGGACAGGTATCCGGTAAGCGGCAGGGTCGGAACAGGAGAGC
GCACGAGGGAGCTTCCAGGGGGAAACGCCTGGTATCTTTATAGTCCTGTCGGGTTTCGCCACCTCTGACT
TGAGCGTCGATTTTTGTGATGCTCGTCAGGGGGGCGGAGCCTATGGAAAAACGCCAGCAACGCGGCCTTT
TTACGGTTCCTGGCCTTTTGCTGGCCTTTTGCTCACATGTTCTTTCCTGCGTTATCCCCTGATTCTGTGG
ATAACCGTATTACCGCCTTTGAGTGAGCTGATACCGCTCGCCGCAGCCGAACGACCGAGCGCAGCGAGTC
AGTGAGCGAGGAAGCGGAAGAGCGCCTGATGCGGTATTTTCTCCTTACGCATCTGTGCGGTATTTCACAC
CGCATAAATTCCGACACCATCGAATGGCGCAAAACCTTTCGCGGTATGGCATGATAGCGCCCGGAAGAGA
GTCAATTCAGGGTGGTGAATGTGAAACCAGTAACGTTATACGATGTCGCAGAGTATGCCGGTGTCTCTTA
TCAGACCGTTTCCCGCGTGGTGAACCAGGCCAGCCACGTTTCTGCGAAAACGCGGGAAAAAGTGGAAGCG
GCGATGGCGGAGCTGAATTACATTCCCAACCGCGTGGCACAACAACTGGCGGGCAAACAGTCGTTGCTGA
TTGGCGTTGCCACCTCCAGTCTGGCCCTGCACGCGCCGTCGCAAATTGTCGCGGCGATTAAATCTCGCGC
CGATCAACTGGGTGCCAGCGTGGTGGTGTCGATGGTAGAACGAAGCGGCGTCGAAGCCTGTAAAGCGGCG
GTGCACAATCTTCTCGCGCAACGCGTCAGTGGGCTGATCATTAACTATCCGCTGGATGACCAGGATGCCA
TTGCTGTGGAAGCTGCCTGCACTAATGTTCCGGCGTTATTTCTTGATGTCTCTGACCAGACACCCATCAA
CAGTATTATTTTCTCCCATGAAGACGGTACGCGACTGGGCGTGGAGCATCTGGTCGCATTGGGTCACCAG
CAAATCGCGCTGTTAGCGGGCCCATTAAGTTCTGTCTCGGCGCGTCTGCGTCTGGCTGGCTGGCATAAAT
ATCTCACTCGCAATCAAATTCAGCCGATAGCGGAACGGGAAGGCGACTGGAGTGCCATGTCCGGTTTTCA
ACAAACCATGCAAATGCTGAATGAGGGCATCGTTCCCACTGCGATGCTGGTTGCCAACGATCAGATGGCG
CTGGGCGCAATGCGCGCCATTACCGAGTCCGGGCTGCGCGTTGGTGCGGATATCTCGGTAGTGGGATACG
ACGATACCGAAGACAGCTCATGTTATATCCCGCCGTTAACCACCATCAAACAGGATTTTCGCCTGCTGGG
GCAAACCAGCGTGGACCGCTTGCTGCAACTCTCTCAGGGCCAGGCGGTGAAGGGCAATCAGCTGTTGCCC
GTCTCACTGGTGAAAAGAAAAACCACCCTGGCGCCCAATACGCAAACCGCCTCTCCCCGCGCGTTGGCCG
ATTCATTAATGCAGCTGGCACGACAGGTTTCCCGACTGGAAAGCGGGCAGTGAGCGCAACGCAATTAATG
TAAGTTAGCTCACTCATTAGGCACCCCAGGCTTTACACTTTATGCTTCCGGCTCGTATGTTGTGTGGAAT
TGTGAGCGGATAACAATTTCACACAGGAAACAGCTATGACCATGATTACGGATTCACTGGCCGTCGTTTT
ACAACGTCGTGACTGGGAAAACCCTGGCGTTACCCAACTTAATCGCCTTGCAGCACATCCCCCTTTCGCC
AGCTGGCGTAATAGCGAAGAGGCCCGCACCGATCGCCCTTCCCAACAGTTGCGCAGCCTGAATGGCGAAT
GGCGCTTTGCCTGGTTTCCGGCACCAGAAGCGGTGCCGGAAAGCTGGCTGGAGTGCGATCTTCCTGAGGC
CGATACTGTCGTCGTCCCCTCAAACTGGCAGATGCACGGTTACGATGCGCCCATCTACACCAACGTGACC
TATCCCATTACGGTCAATCCGCCGTTTGTTCCCACGGAGAATCCGACGGGTTGTTACTCGCTCACATTTA
ATGTTGATGAAAGCTGGCTACAGGAAGGCCAGACGCGAATTATTTTTGATGGCGTTGGAATTAGCTTATC
GACTGCACGGTGCACCAATGCTTCTGGCGTCAGGCAGCCATCGGAAGCTGTGGTATGGCTGTGCAGGTCG
TAAATCACTGCATAATTCGTGTCGCTCAAGGCGCACTCCCGTTCTGGATAATGTTTTTTGCGCCGACATC
ATAACGGTTCTGGCAAATATTCTGAAATGAGCTG
Features (pLannotate 1.2.2; 17 found; start..end, strand, type, name):
      1..29      +  promoter       tac promoter: strong E. coli promoter; hybrid between the trp and lac UV5 promoters
     37..53      +  protein_bind   lac operator: The lac repressor binds to the lac operator to inhibit transcription in E. coli. This inhibition can be relieved by adding lactose or isopropyl-β-D-thiogalactopyranoside (IPTG). lac repressor encoded by lacI
     76..729     +  CDS            GST26_SCHJA: Experimental evidence at protein level: Swiss-Prot protein existence level 1. GST isoenzymes appear to play a central role in the parasite detoxification system. Other functions are also suspected including a role in increasing the solubility of haematin in the parasite gut. From Schistosoma japonicum (Blood fluke).
    754..1083    +  CDS            SNX27 (fragment): SNX27_HUMAN - Also known as KIAA0488. Experimental evidence at protein level: Swiss-Prot protein existence level 1. Involved in the retrograde transport from endosome to plasma membrane, a trafficking pathway that promotes the recycling of internalized transmembrane proteins. Following internalization, endocytosed transmembrane proteins are delivered to early endosomes and recycled to the plasma membrane instead of being degraded in lysosomes. SNX27 specifically binds and directs sorting of a subset of transmembrane proteins containing a PDZ-binding motif at the C- terminus: following interact
   1119..1158    +  CDS            rop (fragment): Rop protein, which maintains plasmids at low copy number; rop
   1260..1300    +  misc_feature   bom (fragment): basis of mobility region from pBR322
   1405..1509    +  promoter       AmpR promoter: bla
   1510..2370    +  CDS            AmpR: β-lactamase; bla; confers resistance to ampicillin, carbenicillin, and related antibiotics
   2541..3129    +  rep_origin     ori: high-copy-number ColE1/pMB1/pBR322/pUC origin of replication
   3315..3366    -  misc_feature   bom (fragment): basis of mobility region from pBR322
   3373..3450    +  promoter       lacI promoter: lacI
   3451..4533    +  CDS            lacI: lac repressor; lacI; The lac repressor binds to the lac operator to inhibit transcription in E. coli. This inhibition can be relieved by adding lactose or isopropyl-β-D-thiogalactopyranoside (IPTG).
   4546..4567    +  protein_bind   CAP binding site: CAP binding activates transcription in the presence of cAMP. E. coli catabolite activator protein
   4582..4612    +  promoter       lac promoter: promoter for the E. coli lac operon
   4620..4636    +  protein_bind   lac operator: The lac repressor binds to the lac operator to inhibit transcription in E. coli. This inhibition can be relieved by adding lactose or isopropyl-β-D-thiogalactopyranoside (IPTG). lac repressor encoded by lacI
   4656..4829    +  CDS            lacZα: LacZα fragment of β-galactosidase; lacZ fragment
   5093..5209    -  CDS            yciV (fragment): RNAAM_ECOLI - Also known as trpH From Escherichia coli (strain K12).
