[The description below was written by a language model from this plasmid's Addgene catalogue record and pLannotate feature annotations shown in this document.]
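Description:
SNX27-PX (156-265) is a bacterial expression plasmid built on the pGEX4T2 backbone for producing the isolated phox homology (PX) domain of human sorting nexin 27 as a glutathione S-transferase fusion in E. coli. The full sequence is about 5.3 kb. It is propagated through a ColE1/pMB1-type origin and selected with ampicillin via the β-lactamase gene and its own promoter; the record lists copy number as unknown. Short fragments of rop, the pBR322 bom region, a lac promoter/lacZα segment and a piece of E. coli yciV are also annotated, and appear to be backbone remnants rather than functional parts of the design.

The expression cassette is driven by the tac promoter, a strong trp/lac hybrid, followed by a lac operator. The plasmid carries its own lacI gene with its promoter, so the lac repressor keeps transcription off until it is relieved by IPTG. Downstream lies the Schistosoma japonicum GST coding sequence, followed after a short linker by the SNX27 fragment encoding residues 156–265, cloned between BamHI and XhoI sites that were both preserved. GST therefore sits at the N-terminus of the PX domain and allows affinity purification on glutathione resin. The linker is not annotated in the feature table, so any protease cleavage site it may contain is not documented here.

SNX27 is an endosomal protein involved in recycling internalised transmembrane cargo to the plasma membrane. This construct was deposited as part of a systematic study classifying human PX domains by their phosphoinositide binding specificities, so it serves as a source of recombinant PX domain for lipid-binding, biophysical or structural work.
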