Addgene plasmid #119106: SNX27-PX (156-265)
Purpose: Bacterial expression of human phox homology (PX) domain, SNX27-PX (156-265)
Depositing lab: Brett Collins. Depositing organization: University of Queensland. Publication: Classification of the human phox homology (PX) domains based on their phosphoinositide binding specificities. Chandra M, Chin YK, Mas C, Feathers JR, Paul B, Datta S, Chen KE, Jia X, Yang Z, Norwood SJ, Mohanty B, Bugarcic A, Teasdale RD, Henne WM, Mobli M, Collins BM. Nat Commun. 2019 Apr 4;10(1):1528. doi: 10.1038/s41467-019-09355-y. PubMed 30948714.
Backbone
  Vector backbone: pGEX4T2
  Vector type: Bacterial Expression
Growth in bacteria
  Bacterial resistance: Ampicillin, 100 μg/mL
  Growth temperature: 37°C
  Growth strain: DH5alpha
  Copy number: Unknown
Gene/Insert
  Gene/Insert name: SNX27-PX (156-265)
  Species: H. sapiens (human)
  Entrez Gene: SNX27 (a.k.a. MRT1, MY014)
  Promoter: tac
  Tag / fusion protein: GST (N terminal on backbone)
  Cloning method: Restriction Enzyme; 5′ cloning site BamHI (not destroyed); 3′ cloning site XhoI (not destroyed)
  Sequencing primers: 5′ pGEX5
Terms and licenses: Academic/Nonprofit Terms; Industry Terms: Not Available to Industry
Depositor comments: Amino Acid Sequence: DYTEKQAVPISVPRYKHVEQNGEKFVVYNVYMAGRQLCSKRYREFAILHQNLKREFANFTFPRLPGKWPFSLSEQQLDARRRGLEEYLEKVCSIRVIGESDIMQEFLSES
How to cite: SNX27-PX (156-265) was a gift from Brett Collins (Addgene plasmid # 119106 ; http://n2t.net/addgene:119106 ; RRID:Addgene_119106)
